>Addgene plasmid #204151 | pH2rU3_ForInd_sinobiological_617.2_Spiked21_CMV_ZsGT2APurR | addgene full sequence | sequence record 404782 | Addgene NGS Result
CCGAATTCACAAATGGCAGTATTCATCCACAATTTTAAAAGAAAAGGGGGGATTGGGGGGCACAGTGCAG
GGGAAAGAATAGTAGACATAATAGCAACAGACATACAAACTAAAGAATTACAAAAACAAATTACAAAAAT
TCAAAATTTTCGGGTTTATTACAGGGACAGCAGAGATCCAGTTTGGACTAGTCTCTCTCGAGTTTACTCC
CTATCAGTGATAGAGAACGTATGAAGAGTTTACTCCCTATCAGTGATAGAGAACGTATGCAGACTTTACT
CCCTATCAGTGATAGAGAACGTATAAGGAGTTTACTCCCTATCAGTGATAGAGAACGTATGACCAGTTTA
CTCCCTATCAGTGATAGAGAACGTATCTACAGTTTACTCCCTATCAGTGATAGAGAACGTATATCCAGTT
TACTCCCTATCAGTGATAGAGAACGTATAAGCTTTGCTTATGTAAACCAGGGCGCCTATAAAAGAGTGCT
GATTTTTTGAGTAAACTTCAATTCCACAACACTTTTGTCTTATACCAACTTTCCGTACCACTTCCTACCC
TCGTAAAGAATTCGCGGCCGCACGCGCAGCCGAGCCACATCGCTCAACGCGTGCCACCATGTTTGTGTTC
CTGGTGCTGCTGCCACTGGTGTCCAGCCAGTGTGTGAACCTGAGAACCAGGACCCAACTTCCTCCTGCCT
ACACCAACTCCTTCACCAGGGGAGTCTACTACCCTGACAAGGTGTTCAGGTCCTCTGTGCTGCACAGCAC
CCAGGACCTGTTCCTGCCATTCTTCAGCAATGTGACCTGGTTCCATGCCATCCATGTGTCTGGCACCAAT
GGCACCAAGAGGTTTGACAACCCTGTGCTGCCATTCAATGATGGAGTCTACTTTGCCAGCACAGAGAAGA
GCAACATCATCAGGGGCTGGATTTTTGGCACCACCCTGGACAGCAAGACCCAGTCCCTGCTGATTGTGAA
CAATGCCACCAATGTGGTGATTAAGGTGTGTGAGTTCCAGTTCTGTAATGACCCATTCCTGGACGTCTAC
TACCACAAGAACAACAAGTCCTGGATGGAGTCTGGAGTCTACTCCTCTGCCAACAACTGTACCTTTGAAT
ATGTGAGCCAACCATTCCTGATGGACTTGGAGGGCAAGCAGGGCAACTTCAAGAACCTGAGGGAGTTTGT
GTTCAAGAACATTGATGGCTACTTCAAGATTTACAGCAAACACACACCAATCAACCTGGTGAGGGACCTG
CCACAGGGCTTCTCTGCCTTGGAACCACTGGTGGACCTGCCAATTGGCATCAACATCACCAGGTTCCAGA
CCCTGCTGGCTCTGCACAGGTCCTACCTGACACCTGGAGACTCCTCCTCTGGCTGGACAGCAGGAGCAGC
AGCCTACTATGTGGGCTACCTCCAACCAAGGACCTTCCTGCTGAAATACAATGAGAATGGCACCATCACA
GATGCTGTGGACTGTGCCCTGGACCCACTGTCTGAGACCAAGTGTACCCTGAAATCCTTCACAGTGGAGA
AGGGCATCTACCAGACCAGCAACTTCAGG
[654 nt withheld, positions 1570-2223]
TGTGTGAACTTCAACTTCAATGGACTGACAGGCACAGGAGTGCTGACAGAGAGCAACAAGAAGTTCCTGC
CATTCCAACAGTTTGGCAGGGACATTGCTGACACCACAGATGCTGTGAGGGACCCACAGACCTTGGAGAT
TCTGGACATCACACCATGTTCCTTTGGAGGAGTGTCTGTGATTACACCTGGCACCAACACCAGCAACCAG
GTGGCTGTGCTCTACCAGGGTGTGAACTGTACTGAGGTGCCTGTGGCTATCCATGCTGACCAACTTACAC
CAACCTGGAGGGTCTACAGCACAGGCAGCAATGTGTTCCAGACCAGGGCTGGCTGTCTGATTGGAGCAGA
GCATGTGAACAACTCCTATGAGTGTGACATCCCAATTGGAGCAGGCATCTGTGCCTCCTACCAGACCCAG
ACCAACAGCAGAAGGAGGGCAAGGTCTGTGGCAAGCCAGAGCATCATTGCCTACACAATGAGTCTGGGAG
CAGAGAACTCTGTGGCTTACAGCAACAACAGCATTGCCATCCCAACCAACTTCACCATCTCTGTGACCAC
AGAGATTCTGCCTGTGAGTATGACCAAGACCTCTGTGGACTGTACAATGTATATCTGTGGAGACAGCACA
GAGTGTAGCAACCTGCTGCTCCAATATGGCTCCTTCTGTACCCAACTTAACAGGGCTCTGACAGGCATTG
CTGTGGAACAGGACAAGAACACCCAGGAGGTGTTTGCCCAGGTGAAGCAGATTTACAAGACACCTCCAAT
CAAGGACTTTGGAGGCTTCAACTTCAGCCAGATTCTGCCTGACCCAAGCAAGCCAAGCAAGAGGTCCTTC
ATTGAGGACCTGCTGTTCAACAAGGTGACCCTGGCTGATGCTGGCTTCATCAAGCAATATGGAGACTGTC
TGGGAGACATTGCTGCCAGGGACCTGATTTGTGCCCAGAAGTTCAATGGACTGACAGTGCTGCCTCCACT
GCTGACAGATGAGATGATTGCCCAATACACCTCTGCCCTGCTGGCTGGCACCATCACCTCTGGCTGGACC
TTTGGAGCAGGAGCAGCCCTCCAAATCCCATTTGCTATGCAGATGGCTTACAGGTTCAATGGCATTGGAG
TGACCCAGAATGTGCTCTATGAGAACCAGAAACTGATTGCCAACCAGTTCAACTCTGCCATTGGCAAGAT
TCAGGACTCCCTGTCCAGCACAGCCTCTGCCCTGGGCAAACTCCAAAACGTGGTGAACCAGAATGCCCAG
GCTCTGAACACCCTGGTGAAGCAACTTTCCAGCAACTTTGGAGCCATCTCCTCTGTGCTGAATGACATCC
TGAGCAGACTGGACAAGGTGGAGGCTGAGGTCCAGATTGACAGACTGATTACAGGCAGACTCCAATCCCT
CCAAACCTATGTGACCCAACAACTTATCAGGGCTGCTGAGATTAGGGCATCTGCCAACCTGGCTGCCACC
AAGATGAGTGAGTGTGTGCTGGGACAAAGCAAGAGGGTGGACTTCTGTGGCAAGGGCTACCACCTGATGA
GTTTTCCACAGTCTGCCCCTCATGGAGTGGTGTTCCTGCATGTGACCTATGTGCCTGCCCAGGAGAAGAA
CTTCACCACAGCCCCTGCCATCTGCCATGATGGCAAGGCTCACTTTCCAAGGGAGGGAGTGTTTGTGAGC
AATGGCACCCACTGGTTTGTGACCCAGAGGAACTTCTATGAACCACAGATTATCACCACAGACAACACCT
TTGTGTCTGGCAACTGTGATGTGGTGATTGGCATTGTGAACAACACAGTCTATGACCCACTCCAACCTGA
ACTGGACTCCTTCAAGGAGGAACTGGACAAATACTTCAAGAACCACACCAGCCCTGATGTGGACCTGGGA
GACATCTCTGGCATCAATGCCTCTGTGGTGAACATCCAGAAGGAGATTGACAGACTGAATGAGGTGGCTA
AGAACCTGAATGAGTCCCTGATTGACCTCCAAGAACTGGGCAAATATGAACAATACATCAAGTGGCCATG
GTACATCTGGCTGGGCTTCATTGCTGGACTGATTGCCATTGTGATGGTGACCATAATGCTGTGTTGTATG
ACCTCCTGTTGTTCCTGTCTGAAAGGCTGTTGTTCCTGTGGCTCCTGATAATGAGGCGCGCCTAGTTGGA
TCACACTCTTTCCCTACACGACGCTCTTCCGATCTTCTAGATTCGAGAGAGAAATGTTCCTAGTGGAGTT
CCGCGTTACATAACTTACGGTAAATGGCCCGCCTGGCTGACCGCCCAACGACCCCCGCCCATTGACGTCA
ATAATGACGTATGTTCCCATAGTAACGCCAATAGGGACTTTCCATTGACGTCAATGGGTGGAGTATTTAC
GGTAAACTGCCCACTTGGCAGTACATCAAGTGTATCATATGCCAAGTACGCCCCCTATTGACGTCAATGA
CGGTAAATGGCCCGCCTGGCATTATGCCCAGTACATGACCTTATGGGACTTTCCTACTTGGCAGTACATC
TACGTATTAGTCATCGCTATTACCATGGTGATGCGGTTTTGGCAGTACATCAATGGGCGTGGATAGCGGT
TTGACTCACGGGGATTTCCAAGTCTCCACCCCATTGACGTCAATGGGAGTTTGTTTTGGCACCAAAATCA
ACGGGACTTTCCAAAATGTCGTAACAACTCCGCCCCATTGACGCAAATGGGCGGTAGGCGTGTACGGTGG
GAGGTCTATATAAGCAGAGCTCGTTTAGTGAACCGTCAGATCGCCTGGAGACGCCATCCACGCTGTTTTG
ACCTCCATAGAAGACACCGGCGGCCGCCATGGCCCAGTCCAAGCACGGCCTGACCAAGGAGATGACCATG
AAGTACCGCATGGAGGGCTGCGTGGACGGCCACAAGTTCGTGATCACCGGCGAGGGCATCGGCTACCCCT
TCAAGGGCAAGCAGGCCATCAACCTGTGCGTGGTGGAGGGCGGCCCCTTGCCCTTCGCCGAGGACATCTT
GTCCGCCGCCTTCATGTACGGCAACCGCGTGTTCACCGAGTACCCCCAGGACATCGTCGACTACTTCAAG
AACTCCTGCCCCGCCGGCTACACCTGGGACCGCTCCTTCCTGTTCGAGGACGGCGCCGTGTGCATCTGCA
ACGCCGACATCACCGTGAGCGTGGAGGAGAACTGCATGTACCACGAGTCCAAGTTCTACGGCGTGAACTT
CCCCGCCGACGGCCCCGTGATGAAGAAGATGACCGACAACTGGGAGCCCTCCTGCGAGAAGATCATCCCC
GTGCCCAAGCAGGGCATCTTGAAGGGCGACGTGAGCATGTACCTGCTGCTGAAGGACGGTGGCCGCTTGC
GCTGCCAGTTCGACACCGTGTACAAGGCCAAGTCCGTGCCCCGCAAGATGCCCGACTGGCACTTCATCCA
GCACAAGCTGACCCGCGAGGACCGCAGCGACGCCAAGAACCAGAAGTGGCACCTGACCGAGCACGCCATC
GCCTCCGGCTCCGCCTTGCCCGCTGGATCCGGCTCCGGCGAGGGCAGGGGAAGTCTTCTAACATGCGGGG
ACGTGGAGGAAAATCCCGGCCCAATGACCGAGTACAAGCCCACGGTGCGCCTCGCCACCCGCGACGACGT
CCCCCGGGCCGTACGCACCCTCGCCGCCGCGTTCGCCGACTACCCCGCCACGCGCCACACCGTCGACCCG
GACCGCCACATCGAGCGGGTCACCGAGCTGCAAGAACTCTTCCTCACGCGCGTCGGGCTCGACATCGGCA
AGGTGTGGGTCGCGGACGACGGCGCCGCGGTGGCGGTCTGGACCACGCCGGAGAGCGTCGAAGCGGGGGC
GGTGTTCGCCGAGATCGGCCCGCGCATGGCCGAGTTGAGCGGTTCCCGGCTGGCCGCGCAGCAACAGATG
GAAGGCCTCCTGGCGCCGCACCGGCCCAAGGAGCCCGCGTGGTTCCTGGCCACCGTCGGCGTCTCGCCCG
ACCACCAGGGCAAGGGTCTGGGCAGCGCCGTCGTGCTCCCCGGAGTGGAGGCGGCCGAGCGCGCCGGGGT
GCCCGCCTTCCTGGAGACCTCCGCGCCCCGCAACCTCCCCTTCTACGAGCGGCTCGGCTTCACCGTCACC
GCCGACGTCGAGGTGCCCGAAGGACCGCGCACCTGGTGCATGACCCGTAAGCCCGGTGCCTGAGGATCCT
AATCAACCTCTGGATTACAAAATTTGTGAAAGATTGACTGGTATTCTTAACTATGTTGCTCCTTTTACGC
TATGTGGATACGCTGCTTTAATGCCTTTGTATCATGCTATTGCTTCCCGTATGGCTTTCATTTTCTCCTC
CTTGTATAAATCCTGGTTGCTGTCTCTTTATGAGGAGTTGTGGCCCGTTGTCAGGCAACGTGGCGTGGTG
TGCACTGTGTTTGCTGACGCAACCCCCACTGGTTGGGGCATTGCCACCACCTGTCAGCTCCTTTCCGGGA
CTTTCGCTTTCCCCCTCCCTATTGCCACGGCGGAACTCATCGCCGCCTGCCTTGCCCGCTGCTGGACAGG
GGCTCGGCTGTTGGGCACTGACAATTCCGTGGTGTTGTCGGGGAAATCATCGTCCTTTCCTTGGCTGCTC
GCCTGTGTTGCCACCTGGATTCTGCGCGGGACGTCCTTCTGCTACGTCCCTTCGGCCCTCAATCCAGCGG
ACCTTCCTTCCCGCGGCCTGCTGCCGGCTCTGCGGCCTCTTCCGCGTCTTCGCCTTCGCCCTCAGACGAG
TCGGATCTCCCTTTGGGCCGCCTCCCCGCCTGGTACCTTTAAGACCAATGACTTACAAGGCAGCTGTAGA
TCTTAGCCACTTTTTAAAAGAAAAGGGGGGACTGGAAGGGCTAATTCACTCCCAAAGAAGACAAGATATC
CTTGATCTGTGGATCTACCACACACAAGGCTACTTCCCTGATTAGCAGAACTACACACCAGGGCCAGGGG
TCAGATATCCACTGACCTTTGGATGGTGCTACAAGCTAGTACCAGTTGAGCCAGATAAGGTAGAAGAGGC
CAATAAAGGAGAGAACACCAGCTTGTTACACCCTGTGAGCCTGCATGGGATGGATGACCCGGAGAGAGAA
GTGTTAGAGTGGAGGTTTGACAGCCGCCTAGCATTTCATCACGTGGCCCGAGAGCTGCATCCGGAGTACT
TCAAGAACTGCTGATATCGAGCTTGCTACAAGGGACTTTCCGCTGGGGACTTTCCAGGGAGGCGTGGCCT
GGGCGGGACTGGGGAGTGGCGAGCCCTCAGATCCTGCATATAAGCAGCTGCTTTTTGCCTGTACTGGGTC
TCTCTGGTTAGACCAGATCTGAGCCTGGGAGCTCTCTGGCTAACTAGGGAACCCACTGCTTAAGCCTCAA
TAAAGCTTGCCTTGAGTGCTTCAAGTAGTGTGTGCCCGTCTGTTGTGTGACTCTGGTAACTAGAGATCCC
TCAGACCCTTTTAGTCAGTGTGGAAAATCTCTAGCAGTCCCGGGCGATTAAGGAAAGGGCTAGATCATTC
TTGAAGACGAAAGGGCCTCGTGATACGCCTATTTTTATAGGTTAATGTCATGATAATAATGGTTTCTTAG
ACGTCAGGTGGCACTTTTCGGGGAAATGTGCGCGGAACCCCTATTTGTTTATTTTTCTAAATACATTCAA
ATATGTATCCGCTCATGAGACAATAACCCTGATAAATGCTTCAATAATATTGAAAAAGGAAGAGTATGAG
TATTCAACATTTCCGTGTCGCCCTTATTCCCTTTTTTGCGGCATTTTGCCTTCCTGTTTTTGCTCACCCA
GAAACGCTGGTGAAAGTAAAAGATGCTGAAGATCAGTTGGGTGCACGAGTGGGTTACATCGAACTGGATC
TCAACAGCGGTAAGATCCTTGAGAGTTTTCGCCCCGAAGAACGTTTTCCAATGATGAGCACTTTTAAAGT
TCTGCTATGTGGCGCGGTATTATCCCGTGTTGACGCCGGGCAAGAGCAACTCGGTCGCCGCATACACTAT
TCTCAGAATGACTTGGTTGAGTACTCACCAGTCACAGAAAAGCATCTTACGGATGGCATGACAGTAAGAG
AATTATGCAGTGCTGCCATAACCATGAGTGATAACACTGCGGCCAACTTACTTCTGACAACGATCGGAGG
ACCGAAGGAGCTAACCGCTTTTTTGCACAACATGGGGGATCATGTAACTCGCCTTGATCGTTGGGAACCG
GAGCTGAATGAAGCCATACCAAACGACGAGCGTGACACCACGATGCCTGTAGCAATGGCAACAACGTTGC
GCAAACTATTAACTGGCGAACTACTTACTCTAGCTTCCCGGCAACAATTAATAGACTGGATGGAGGCGGA
TAAAGTTGCAGGACCACTTCTGCGCTCGGCCCTTCCGGCTGGCTGGTTTATTGCTGATAAATCTGGAGCC
GGTGAGCGTGGGTCTCGCGGTATCATTGCAGCACTGGGGCCAGATGGTAAGCCCTCCCGTATCGTAGTTA
TCTACACGACGGGGAGTCAGGCAACTATGGATGAACGAAATAGACAGATCGCTGAGATAGGTGCCTCACT
GATTAAGCATTGGTAACTGTCAGACCAAGTTTACTCATATATACTTTAGATTGATTTAAAACTTCATTTT
TAATTTAAAAGGATCTAGGTGAAGATCCTTTTTGATAATCTCATGACCAAAATCCCTTAACGTGAGTTTT
CGTTCCACTGAGCGTCAGACCCCGTAGAAAAGATCAAAGGATCTTCTTGAGATCCTTTTTTTCTGCGCGT
AATCTGCTGCTTGCAAACAAAAAAACCACCGCTACCAGCGGTGGTTTGTTTGCCGGATCAAGAGCTACCA
ACTCTTTTTCCGAAGGTAACTGGCTTCAGCAGAGCGCAGATACCAAATACTGTTCTTCTAGTGTAGCCGT
AGTTAGGCCACCACTTCAAGAACTCTGTAGCACCGCCTACATACCTCGCTCTGCTAATCCTGTTACCAGT
GGCTGCTGCCAGTGGCGATAAGTCGTGTCTTACCGGGTTGGACTCAAGACGATAGTTACCGGATAAGGCG
CAGCGGTCGGGCTGAACGGGGGGTTCGTGCACACAGCCCAGCTTGGAGCGAACGACCTACACCGAACTGA
GATACCTACAGCGTGAGCTATGAGAAAGCGCCACGCTTCCCGAAGGGAGAAAGGCGGACAGGTATCCGGT
AAGCGGCAGGGTCGGAACAGGAGAGCGCACGAGGGAGCTTCCAGGGGGAAACGCCTGGTATCTTTATAGT
CCTGTCGGGTTTCGCCACCTCTGACTTGAGCGTCGATTTTTGTGATGCTCGTCAGGGGGGCGGAGCCTAT
GGAAAAACGCCAGCAACGCGGCCTTTTTACGGTTCCTGGCCTTTTGCTGGCCTTTTGCTCACATGTTCTT
TCCTGCGTTATCCCCTGATTCTGTGGATAACCGTATTACCGCCTTTGAGTGAGCTGATACCGCTCGCCGC
AGCCGAACGACCGAGCGCAGCGAGTCAGTGAGCGAGGAAGCGGAAGAGCGCCCAATACGCAAACCGCCTC
TCCCCGCGCGTTGGCCGATTCATTAATGCAGCAAGCTCATGGCTGACTAATTTTTTTTATTTATGCAGAG
GCCGAGGCCGCCTCGGCCTCTGAGCTATTCCAGAAGTAGTGAGGAGGCTTTTTTGGAGGCCTAGGCTTTT
GCAAAAAGCTCCCCGTGGCACGACAGGTTTCCCGACTGGAAAGCGGGCAGTGAGCGCAACGCAATTAATG
TGAGTTAGCTCACTCATTAGGCACCCCAGGCTTTACACTTTATGCTTCCGGCTCGTATGTTGTGTGGAAT
TGTGAGCGGATAACAATTTCACACAGGAAACAGCTATGACATGATTACGAATTTCACAAATAAAGCATTT
TTTTCACTGCATTCTAGTTGTGGTTTGTCCAAACTCATCAATGTATCTTATCATGTCTGGATCAACTGGA
TAACTCAAGCTAACCAAAATCATCCCAAACTTCCCACCCCATACCCTATTACCACTGCCAATTACCTGTG
GTTTCATTTACTCTAAACCTGTGATTCCTCTGAATTATTTTCATTTTAAAGAAATTGTATTTGTTAAATA
TGTACTACAAACTTAGTAGTTGGAAGGGCTAATTCACTCCCAAAGAAGACAAGATATCCTTGATCTGTGG
ATCTACCACACACAAGGCTACTTCCCTGATTAGCAGAACTACACACCAGGGCCAGGGGTCAGATATCCAC
TGACCTTTGGATGGTGCTACAAGCTAGTACCAGTTGAGCCAGATAAGGTAGAAGAGGCCAATAAAGGAGA
GAACACCAGCTTGTTACACCCTGTGAGCCTGCATGGGATGGATGACCCGGAGAGAGAAGTGTTAGAGTGG
AGGTTTGACAGCCGCCTAGCATTTCATCACGTGGCCCGAGAGCTGCATCCGGAGTACTTCAAGAACTGCT
GATATCGAGCTTGCTACAAGGGACTTTCCGCTGGGGACTTTCCAGGGAGGCGTGGCCTGGGCGGGACTGG
GGAGTGGCGAGCCCTCAGATCCTGCATATAAGCAGCTGCTTTTTGCCTGTACTGGGTCTCTCTGGTTAGA
CCAGATCTGAGCCTGGGAGCTCTCTGGCTAACTAGGGAACCCACTGCTTAAGCCTCAATAAAGCTTGCCT
TGAGTGCTTCAAGTAGTGTGTGCCCGTCTGTTGTGTGACTCTGGTAACTAGAGATCCCTCAGACCCTTTT
AGTCAGTGTGGAAAATCTCTAGCAGTGGCGCCCGAACAGGGACTTGAAAGCGAAAGGGAAACCAGAGGAG
CTCTCTCGACGCAGGACTCGGCTTGCTGAAGCGCGCACGGCAAGAGGCGAGGGGCGGCGACTGGTGAGTA
CGCCAAAAATTTTGACTAGCGGAGGCTAGAAGGAGAGAGATGGGTGCGAGAGCGTCAGTATTAAGCGGGG
GAGAATTAGATCGCGATGGGAAAAAATTCGGTTAAGGCCAGGGGGAAAGAAAAAATATAAATTAAAACAT
ATAGTATGGGCAAGCAGGGAGCTAGAACGATTCGCAGTTAATCCTGGCCTGTTAGAAACATCAGAAGGCT
GTAGACAAATACTGGGACAGCTACAACCATCCCTTCAGACAGGATCAGAAGAACTTAGATCATTATATAA
TACAGTAGCAACCCTCTATTGTGTGCATCAAAGGATAGAGATAAAAGACACCAAGGAAGCTTTAGACAAG
ATAGAGGAAGAGCAAAACAAAAGTAAGACCACCGCACAGCAAGCGGCCGGCCGCTGATCTTCAGACCTGG
AGGAGGAGATATGAGGGACAATTGGAGAAGTGAATTATATAAATATAAAGTAGTAAAAATTGAACCATTA
GGAGTAGCACCCACCAAGGCAAAGAGAAGAGTGGTGCAGAGAGAAAAAAGAGCAGTGGGAATAGGAGCTT
TGTTCCTTGGGTTCTTGGGAGCAGCAGGAAGCACTATGGGCGCAGCGTCAATGACGCTGACGGTACAGGC
CAGACAATTATTGTCTGGTATAGTGCAGCAGCAGAACAATTTGCTGAGGGCTATTGAGGCGCAACAGCAT
CTGTTGCAACTCACAGTCTGGGGCATCAAGCAGCTCCAGGCAAGAATCCTGGCTGTGGAAAGATACCTAA
AGGATCAACAGCTCCTGGGGATTTGGGGTTGCTCTGGAAAACTCATTTGCACCACTGCTGTGCCTTGGAA
TGCTAGTTGGAGTAATAAATCTCTGGAACAGATTTGGAATCACACGACCTGGATGGAGTGGGACAGAGAA
ATTAACAATTACACAAGCTTAATACACTCCTTAATTGAAGAATCGCAAAACCAGCAAGAAAAGAATGAAC
AAGAATTATTGGAATTAGATAAATGGGCAAGTTTGTGGAATTGGTTTAACATAACAAATTGGCTGTGGTA
TATAAAATTATTCATAATGATAGTAGGAGGCTTGGTAGGTTTAAGAATAGTTTTTGCTGTACTTTCTATA
GTGAATAGAGTTAGGCAGGGATATTCACCATTATCGTTTCAGACCCACCTCCCAACCCCGAGGGGACCCG
ACAGGCCCGAAGGAATAGAAGAAGAAGGTGGAGAGAGAGACAGAGACAGATCCATTCGATTAGTGAACGG
ATCTCGACGGTATCG
Features (pLannotate 1.2.2; 27 found; start..end, strand, type, name):
     33..150     +  misc_feature   cPPT/CTS: central polypurine tract and central termination sequence of HIV-1
    200..567     +  promoter       TRE3GS promoter: 3rd-generation Tet-responsive promoter that can be activated by binding of Tet-On® 3G, modified to eliminate binding sites for endogenous mammalian transcription factors
    619..4368    +  CDS            S (sequence partly withheld): SPIKE_SARS2 - Experimental evidence at protein level: Swiss-Prot protein existence level 1. [Spike glycoprotein]: May down-regulate host tetherin (BST2) by lysosomal degradation, thereby counteracting its antiviral activity. From Severe acute respiratory syndrome coronavirus 2 (2019-nCoV) (SARS-CoV-2).
   4467..4770    +  enhancer       CMV enhancer: human cytomegalovirus immediate early enhancer
   4771..4974    +  promoter       CMV promoter: human cytomegalovirus (CMV) immediate early promoter
   5052..5744    +  CDS            ZsGreen: ZsGreen is a basic (constitutively fluorescent) green fluorescent protein published in 1999, derived from Zoanthus sp..
   5763..5815    +  CDS            T2A (fragment): 2A peptide from Thosea asigna virus capsid protein Eukaryotic ribosomes fail to insert a peptide bond between the Gly and Pro residues, yielding separate polypeptides.
   5817..6416    +  CDS            PuroR: puromycin N-acetyltransferase; pac from Streptomyces alboniger; confers resistance to puromycin
   6424..7012    +  misc_feature   WPRE: woodchuck hepatitis virus posttranscriptional regulatory element
   6983..7414    +  CDS            nef (fragment): NEF_HV1BR - Experimental evidence at protein level: Swiss-Prot protein existence level 1. Extracellular Nef protein targets CD4(+) T-lymphocytes for apoptosis by interacting with CXCR4 surface receptors (PubMed:14990729). From Human immunodeficiency virus type 1 group M subtype B (isolate BRU/LAI) (HIV-1).
   7462..7719    +  LTR            5' LTR (truncated): truncated 5' long terminal repeat (LTR) from HIV-1
   7854..7958    +  promoter       AmpR promoter: bla
   7959..8819    +  CDS            AmpR: β-lactamase; bla; confers resistance to ampicillin, carbenicillin, and related antibiotics
   8990..9578    +  rep_origin     ori: high-copy-number ColE1/pMB1/pBR322/pUC origin of replication
   9761..9815    +  CDS            lacI (fragment): lac repressor; lacI; The lac repressor binds to the lac operator to inhibit transcription in E. coli. This inhibition can be relieved by adding lactose or isopropyl-β-D-thiogalactopyranoside (IPTG).
   9821..9914    +  rep_origin     SV40 ori (fragment): SV40 origin of replication
   9939..9976    +  CDS            lacI (fragment): lac repressor; lacI; The lac repressor binds to the lac operator to inhibit transcription in E. coli. This inhibition can be relieved by adding lactose or isopropyl-β-D-thiogalactopyranoside (IPTG).
   9989..10010   +  protein_bind   CAP binding site: CAP binding activates transcription in the presence of cAMP. E. coli catabolite activator protein
  10025..10055   +  promoter       lac promoter: promoter for the E. coli lac operon
  10059..10081   +  protein_bind   lac operator (fragment): The lac repressor binds to the lac operator to inhibit transcription in E. coli. This inhibition can be relieved by adding lactose or isopropyl-β-D-thiogalactopyranoside (IPTG). lac repressor encoded by lacI
  10113..10196   +  polyA_signal   SV40 poly(A) signal (fragment): SV40 polyadenylation signal
  10363..10692   +  CDS            nef (fragment): NEF_HV1BR - Experimental evidence at protein level: Swiss-Prot protein existence level 1. Extracellular Nef protein targets CD4(+) T-lymphocytes for apoptosis by interacting with CXCR4 surface receptors (PubMed:14990729). From Human immunodeficiency virus type 1 group M subtype B (isolate BRU/LAI) (HIV-1).
  10740..10997   +  LTR            5' LTR (truncated): truncated 5' long terminal repeat (LTR) from HIV-1
  11044..11169   +  misc_feature   HIV-1 Ψ: packaging signal of human immunodeficiency virus type 1
  11153..11491   +  CDS            HIV-1 gag (fragment): gag protein from human immunodeficiency virus 1; gag
  11666..11899   +  misc_feature   RRE: The Rev response element (RRE) of HIV-1 allows for Rev-dependent mRNA export from the nucleus to the cytoplasm.
  12276..12376   +  CDS            Rev (fragment): human immunodeficiency virus 1 (HIV-1) Rev protein; rev; enhances nuclear export of unspliced and incompletely spliced viral mRNAs
