[The description below was written by a language model from this plasmid's Addgene catalogue record and pLannotate feature annotations shown in this document.]
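Description:
pH2rU3_ForInd_sinobiological_617.2_Spiked21_CMV_ZsGT2APurR is an HIV-1-based lentiviral transfer plasmid of about 12.4 kb built on the pH2rU3 backbone, for mammalian expression. It is maintained in E. coli through a high-copy ColE1/pUC-type origin and an ampicillin resistance gene; the bacterial portion also carries leftover lac promoter/operator, SV40 origin and SV40 poly(A) fragments. The viral portion contains two LTR regions, each annotated as a truncated LTR preceded by a nef-derived fragment (nef overlaps the U3 region in HIV-1). It also contains the Ψ packaging signal with a partial gag sequence, the Rev response element for Rev-dependent nuclear export of the genomic RNA, the cPPT/CTS and a WPRE that boosts transcript expression.

Two expression units lie between the LTRs, both in the forward orientation. The first is the SARS-CoV-2 Delta (B.1.617.2) variant spike lacking the last 21 residues of its cytoplasmic tail, a truncation commonly used to improve spike incorporation into pseudotyped particles. It is cloned between MluI and AscI sites and driven by the tetracycline-responsive TRE3G(S) promoter, so spike is made only when a Tet-On 3G transactivator and inducer are supplied; the transactivator is not annotated on this plasmid. The second unit uses the CMV enhancer/promoter to constitutively express ZsGreen joined by a T2A peptide to puromycin N-acetyltransferase. One transcript thus yields a green fluorescent marker and a puromycin selection marker for identifying and enriching transduced cells.

The construct comes from work establishing a pseudovirus system for deep mutational scanning of the full spike. The record describes it as the lentiviral backbone carrying inducible Delta spike.
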