Addgene plasmid #204151: pH2rU3_ForInd_sinobiological_617.2_Spiked21_CMV_ZsGT2APurR
Purpose: Lentivirus backbone with Delta spike under an inducible promoter and constitutive expressed zsGreen-T2A-PuR genes
Depositing lab: Jesse Bloom. Depositing organization: Fred Hutchinson Cancer Center. Publication: A pseudovirus system enables deep mutational scanning of the full SARS-CoV-2 spike. Dadonaite B, Crawford KHD, Radford CE, Farrell AG, Yu TC, Hannon WW, Zhou P, Andrabi R, Burton DR, Liu L, Ho DD, Chu HY, Neher RA, Bloom JD. Cell. 2023 Mar 16;186(6):1263-1278.e20. doi: 10.1016/j.cell.2023.02.001. Epub 2023 Feb 13. PubMed 36868218.
Backbone
  Vector backbone: pH2rU3
  Total vector size (bp): 12386
  Vector type: Mammalian Expression, Lentiviral
  Selectable markers: Puromycin
Growth in bacteria
  Bacterial resistance: Ampicillin, 100 μg/mL
  Growth temperature: 37°C
  Growth strain: NEB Stable
  Copy number: High Copy
Gene/Insert
  Gene/Insert name: SARS-CoV-2 Delta variant spike
  Species: SARS-CoV-2
  Mutation: 21 amino acid cytoplasmic tail deletion
  Promoter: TRE3G
  Cloning method: Restriction Enzyme; 5′ cloning site MluI (not destroyed); 3′ cloning site AscI (not destroyed)
  Sequencing primers: 5′ cagccgagccacatcgc; 3′ gttatgtaacgcggaactccactagg
Terms and licenses: Academic/Nonprofit Terms; Industry Terms: Not Available to Industry
How to cite: pH2rU3_ForInd_sinobiological_617.2_Spiked21_CMV_ZsGT2APurR was a gift from Jesse Bloom (Addgene plasmid # 204151 ; http://n2t.net/addgene:204151 ; RRID:Addgene_204151)
